>Addgene plasmid #81834 | pDONR223_SGK1_WT | addgene full sequence | sequence record 271118 | Addgene NGS Result
CTTTCCTGCGTTATCCCCTGATTCTGTGGATAACCGTATTACCGCCTTTGAGTGAGCTGATACCGCTCGC
CGCAGCCGAACGACCGAGCGCAGCGAGTCAGTGAGCGAGGAAGCGGAAGAGCGCCCAATACGCAAACCGC
CTCTCCCCGCGCGTTGGCCGATTCATTAATGCAGCTGGCACGACAGGTTTCCCGACTGGAAAGCGGGCAG
TGAGCGCAACGCAATTAATACGCGTACCGCTAGCCAGGAAGAGTTTGTAGAAACGCAAAAAGGCCATCCG
TCAGGATGGCCTTCTGCTTAGTTTGATGCCTGGCAGTTTATGGCGGGCGTCCTGCCCGCCACCCTCCGGG
CCGTTGCTTCACAACGTTCAAATCCGCTCCCGGCGGATTTGTCCTACTCAGGAGAGCGTTCACCGACAAA
CAACAGATAAAACGAAAGGCCCAGTCTTCCGACTGAGCCTTTCGTTTTATTTGATGCCTGGCAGTTCCCT
ACTCTCGCGTTAACGCTAGCATGGATGTTTTCCCAGTCACGACGTTGTAAAACGACGGCCAGTCTTAAGC
TCGGGCCCCAAATAATGATTTTATTTTGACTGATAGTGACCTGTTCGTTGCAACAAATTGATGAGCAATG
CTTTTTTATAATGCCAACTTTGTACAAAAAAGTTGGCACCATGACGGTGAAAACTGAGGCTGCTAAGGGC
ACCCTCACTTACTCCAGGATGAGGGGCATGGTGGCAATTCTCATCGCTTTCATGAAGCAGAGGAGGATGG
GTCTGAACGACTTTATTCAGAAGATTGCCAATAACTCCTATGCATGCAAACACCCTGAAGTTCAGTCCAT
CTTGAAGATCTCCCAACCTCAGGAGCCTGAGCTTATGAATGCCAACCCTTCTCCTCCACCAAGTCCTTCT
CAGCAAATCAACCTTGGCCCGTCGTCCAATCCTCATGCTAAACCATCTGACTTTCACTTCTTGAAAGTGA
TCGGAAAGGGCAGTTTTGGAAAGGTTCTTCTAGCAAGACACAAGGCAGAAGAAGTGTTCTATGCAGTCAA
AGTTTTACAGAAGAAAGCAATCCTGAAAAAGAAAGAGGAGAAGCATATTATGTCGGAGCGGAATGTTCTG
TTGAAGAATGTGAAGCACCCTTTCCTGGTGGGCCTTCACTTCTCTTTCCAGACTGCTGACAAATTGTACT
TTGTCCTAGACTACATTAATGGTGGAGAGTTGTTCTACCATCTCCAGAGGGAACGCTGCTTCCTGGAACC
ACGGGCTCGTTTCTATGCTGCTGAAATAGCCAGTGCCTTGGGCTACCTGCATTCACTGAACATCGTTTAT
AGAGACTTAAAACCAGAGAATATTTTGCTAGATTCACAGGGACACATTGTCCTTACTGACTTCGGACTCT
GCAAGGAGAACATTGAACACAACAGCACAACATCCACCTTCTGTGGCACGCCGGAGTATCTCGCACCTGA
GGTGCTTCATAAGCAGCCTTATGACAGGACTGTGGACTGGTGGTGCCTGGGAGCTGTCTTGTATGAGATG
CTGTATGGCCTGCCGCCTTTTTATAGCCGAAACACAGCTGAAATGTACGACAACATTCTGAACAAGCCTC
TCCAGCTGAAACCAAATATTACAAATTCCGCAAGACACCTCCTGGAGGGCCTCCTGCAGAAGGACAGGAC
AAAGCGGCTCGGGGCCAAGGATGACTTCATGGAGATTAAGAGTCATGTCTTCTTCTCCTTAATTAACTGG
GATGATCTCATTAATAAGAAGATTACTCCCCCTTTTAACCCAAATGTGAGTGGGCCCAACGACCTACGGC
ACTTTGACCCCGAGTTTACCGAAGAGCCTGTCCCCAACTCCATTGGCAAGTCCCCTGACAGCGTCCTCGT
CACAGCCAGCGTCAAGGAAGCTGCCGAGGCTTTCCTAGGCTTTTCCTATGCGCCTCCCACGGACTCTTTC
CTCTGATTGCCAACTTTCTTGTACAAAGTTGGCATTATAAGAAAGCATTGCTTATCAATTTGTTGCAACG
AACAGGTCACTATCAGTCAAAATAAAATCATTATTTGCCATCCAGCTGATATCCCCTATAGTGAGTCGTA
TTACATGGTCATAGCTGTTTCCTGGCAGCTCTGGCCCGTGTCTCAAAATCTCTGATGTTACATTGCACAA
GATAAAAATATATCATCATGCCTCCTCTAGACCAGCCAGGACAGAAATGCCTCGACTTCGCTGCTACCCA
AGGTTGCCGGGTGACGCACACCGTGGAAACGGATGAAGGCACGAACCCAGTGGACATAAGCCTGTTCGGT
TCGTAAGCTGTAATGCAAGTAGCGTATGCGCTCACGCAACTGGTCCAGAACCTTGACCGAACGCAGCGGT
GGTAACGGCGCAGTGGCGGTTTTCATGGCTTGTTATGACTGTTTTTTTGGGGTACAGTCTATGCCTCGGG
CATCCAAGCAGCAAGCGCGTTACGCCGTGGGTCGATGTTTGATGTTATGGAGCAGCAACGATGTTACGCA
GCAGGGCAGTCGCCCTAAAACAAAGTTAAACATTATGAGGGAAGCGGTGATCGCCGAAGTATCGACTCAA
CTATCAGAGGTAGTTGGCGTCATCGAGCGCCATCTCGAACCGACGTTGCTGGCCGTACATTTGTACGGCT
CCGCAGTGGATGGCGGCCTGAAGCCACACAGTGATATTGATTTGCTGGTTACGGTGACCGTAAGGCTTGA
TGAAACAACGCGGCGAGCTTTGATCAACGACCTTTTGGAAACTTCGGCTTCCCCTGGAGAGAGCGAGATT
CTCCGCGCTGTAGAAGTCACCATTGTTGTGCACGACGACATCATTCCGTGGCGTTATCCAGCTAAGCGCG
AACTGCAATTTGGAGAATGGCAGCGCAATGACATTCTTGCAGGTATCTTCGAGCCAGCCACGATCGACAT
TGATCTGGCTATCTTGCTGACAAAAGCAAGAGAACATAGCGTTGCCTTGGTAGGTCCAGCGGCGGAGGAA
CTCTTTGATCCGGTTCCTGAACAGGATCTATTTGAGGCGCTAAATGAAACCTTAACGCTATGGAACTCGC
CGCCCGACTGGGCTGGCGATGAGCGAAATGTAGTGCTTACGTTGTCCCGCATTTGGTACAGCGCAGTAAC
CGGCAAAATCGCGCCGAAGGATGTCGCTGCCGACTGGGCAATGGAGCGCCTGCCGGCCCAGTATCAGCCC
GTCATACTTGAAGCTAGACAGGCTTATCTTGGACAAGAAGAAGATCGCTTGGCCTCGCGCGCAGATCAGT
TGGAAGAATTTGTCCACTACGTGAAAGGCGAGATCACCAAGGTAGTCGGCAAATAACCCTCGAGCCACCC
ATGACCAAAATCCCTTAACGTGAGTTACGCGTCGTTCCACTGAGCGTCAGACCCCGTAGAAAAGATCAAA
GGATCTTCTTGAGATCCTTTTTTTCTGCGCGTAATCTGCTGCTTGCAAACAAAAAAACCACCGCTACCAG
CGGTGGTTTGTTTGCCGGATCAAGAGCTACCAACTCTTTTTCCGAAGGTAACTGGCTTCAGCAGAGCGCA
GATACCAAATACTGTTCTTCTAGTGTAGCCGTAGTTAGGCCACCACTTCAAGAACTCTGTAGCACCGCCT
ACATACCTCGCTCTGCTAATCCTGTTACCAGTGGCTGCTGCCAGTGGCGATAAGTCGTGTCTTACCGGGT
TGGACTCAAGACGATAGTTACCGGATAAGGCGCAGCGGTCGGGCTGAACGGGGGGTTCGTGCACACAGCC
CAGCTTGGAGCGAACGACCTACACCGAACTGAGATACCTACAGCGTGAGCTATGAGAAAGCGCCACGCTT
CCCGAAGGGAGAAAGGCGGACAGGTATCCGGTAAGCGGCAGGGTCGGAACAGGAGAGCGCACGAGGGAGC
TTCCAGGGGGAAACGCCTGGTATCTTTATAGTCCTGTCGGGTTTCGCCACCTCTGACTTGAGCGTCGATT
TTTGTGATGCTCGTCAGGGGGGCGGAGCCTATGGAAAAACGCCAGCAACGCGGCCTTTTTACGGTTCCTG
GCCTTTTGCTGGCCTTTTGCTCACATGTT
Features (pLannotate 1.2.2; 12 found; start..end, strand, type, name):
    121..213     +  CDS            lacI (fragment): lac repressor; lacI; The lac repressor binds to the lac operator to inhibit transcription in E. coli. This inhibition can be relieved by adding lactose or isopropyl-β-D-thiogalactopyranoside (IPTG).
    268..295     -  terminator     rrnB T2 terminator: transcription terminator T2 from the E. coli rrnB gene
    427..470     +  terminator     rrnB T1 terminator: Escherichia coli rrnB; transcription terminator T1 from the E. coli rrnB gene
    517..553     -  CDS            lacZα (fragment): LacZα fragment of β-galactosidase; lacZ fragment
    570..665     +  protein_bind   attL3: mutant version of attL; recombination site for the Gateway® LR reaction LR Clonase™
    671..1963    +  CDS            SGK1: SGK1_HUMAN - Also known as SGK. Experimental evidence at protein level: Swiss-Prot protein existence level 1. Serine/threonine-protein kinase which is involved in the regulation of a wide variety of ion channels, membrane transporters, cellular enzymes, transcription factors, neuronal excitability, cell growth, proliferation, survival, migration and apoptosis. Plays an important role in cellular stress response. Contributes to regulation of renal Na(+) retention, renal K(+) elimination, salt appetite, gastric acid secretion, intestinal Na(+)/H(+) exchange and nutrient transport, insulin-depend
   1971..2066    -  protein_bind   attL3: mutant version of attL; recombination site for the Gateway® LR reaction LR Clonase™
   2085..2103    -  promoter       T7 promoter: promoter for bacteriophage T7 RNA polymerase
   2293..2316    +  promoter       Pc promoter (fragment): intI1 (promoter lies within the coding sequence); class 1 integron promoter
   2492..2548    +  CDS            GmR (fragment): gentamycin acetyltransferase; aacC1; confers resistance to gentamycin
   2555..3346    +  CDS            SmR: aminoglycoside adenylyltransferase (Murphy, 1985); aadA; confers resistance to spectinomycin and streptomycin
   3439..4027    +  rep_origin     ori: high-copy-number ColE1/pMB1/pBR322/pUC origin of replication
