[The description below was written by a language model from this plasmid's Addgene catalogue record and pLannotate feature annotations shown in this document.]
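Description:
pDONR223_SGK1_WT is a Gateway entry clone built on the Invitrogen pDONR223 backbone and carrying the wild-type open reading frame of human SGK1 (reference transcript NM_005627.3). SGK1 is a serine/threonine kinase involved in regulating ion channels, membrane transporters, cell growth, survival and the cellular stress response. The sequenced plasmid is about 4.1 kb and is maintained in E. coli at high copy from a ColE1/pUC-type origin. Selection is with spectinomycin, conferred by the aadA (SmR) aminoglycoside adenylyltransferase gene. That gene sits downstream of a fragment of the class 1 integron Pc promoter and a short remnant of a gentamicin resistance gene.

The SGK1 coding sequence is flanked on both sides by attL recombination sites. The automated annotation labels both of them as attL3 variants, in opposite orientations. These sites allow the ORF to be moved into any compatible attR-containing destination vector by an LR Clonase reaction. The record lists no promoter for the insert, so the plasmid is a shuttle and archive clone, not an expression construct. The rrnB T1 and T2 terminators upstream of the cassette insulate it from read-through transcription. A T7 promoter lies just outside the downstream att site and points back toward the insert. The short lacI and lacZα fragments are backbone remnants. The depositor describes the clone as "closed", meaning a stop codon immediately follows the ORF, so it suits native or N-terminally tagged expression but not C-terminal fusions.

The plasmid belongs to the Target Accelerator Plasmid Collection, a resource for systematic functional testing of cancer-associated alleles. As the WT clone, it presumably provides the wild-type reference for SGK1 in that collection.
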