Addgene plasmid #81834: pDONR223_SGK1_WT
Purpose: Gateway Donor vector containing SGK1 , part of the Target Accelerator Plasmid Collection.
Depositing lab: Jesse Boehm & William Hahn & David Root. Depositing organization: Broad Institute. Publication: Systematic Functional Interrogation of Rare Cancer Variants Identifies Oncogenic Alleles. Kim E, Ilic N, Shrestha Y, Zou L, Kamburov A, Zhu C, Yang X, Lubonja R, Tran N, Nguyen C, Lawrence MS, Piccioni F, Bagul M, Doench JG, Chouinard CR, Wu X, Hogstrom L, Natoli T, Tamayo P, Horn H, Corsello SM, Lage K, Root DE, Subramanian A, Golub TR, Getz G, Boehm JS, Hahn WC. Cancer Discov. 2016 Jul;6(7):714-26. doi: 10.1158/2159-8290.CD-16-0160. Epub 2016 May 4. PubMed 27147599.
Backbone
  Vector backbone: pDONR223
  Backbone manufacturer: Invitrogen
  Backbone size w/o insert (bp): 2790
  Vector type: Gateway Entry vector
Growth in bacteria
  Bacterial resistance: Spectinomycin, 50 μg/mL
  Growth temperature: 37°C
  Growth strain: DH5alpha
  Copy number: High Copy
Gene/Insert
  Gene/Insert name: SGK1 (alt name: NM_005627.3)
  Species: H. sapiens (human)
  Mutation: WT
  Entrez Gene: SGK1 (a.k.a. SGK)
  Promoter: None
  Cloning method: Gateway Cloning
  Sequencing primers: 5′ M13pUC-fwd; 3′ M13-Rev
Terms and licenses: Academic/Nonprofit Terms; Industry Terms: Not Available to Industry
Depositor comments: Closed state: stop codon immediately follows insert
How to cite: pDONR223_SGK1_WT was a gift from Jesse Boehm & William Hahn & David Root (Addgene plasmid # 81834 ; http://n2t.net/addgene:81834 ; RRID:Addgene_81834)
