>Addgene plasmid #81834 | pDONR223_SGK1_WT | depositor partial sequence | sequence record 155153 | Insert sequence
ATGACGGTGAAAACTGAGGCTGCTAAGGGCACCCTCACTTACTCCAGGATGAGGGGCATGGTGGCAATTC
TCATCGCTTTCATGAAGCAGAGGAGGATGGGTCTGAACGACTTTATTCAGAAGATTGCCAATAACTCCTA
TGCATGCAAACACCCTGAAGTTCAGTCCATCTTGAAGATCTCCCAACCTCAGGAGCCTGAGCTTATGAAT
GCCAACCCTTCTCCTCCACCAAGTCCTTCTCAGCAAATCAACCTTGGCCCGTCGTCCAATCCTCATGCTA
AACCATCTGACTTTCACTTCTTGAAAGTGATCGGAAAGGGCAGTTTTGGAAAGGTTCTTCTAGCAAGACA
CAAGGCAGAAGAAGTGTTCTATGCAGTCAAAGTTTTACAGAAGAAAGCAATCCTGAAAAAGAAAGAGGAG
AAGCATATTATGTCGGAGCGGAATGTTCTGTTGAAGAATGTGAAGCACCCTTTCCTGGTGGGCCTTCACT
TCTCTTTCCAGACTGCTGACAAATTGTACTTTGTCCTAGACTACATTAATGGTGGAGAGTTGTTCTACCA
TCTCCAGAGGGAACGCTGCTTCCTGGAACCACGGGCTCGTTTCTATGCTGCTGAAATAGCCAGTGCCTTG
GGCTACCTGCATTCACTGAACATCGTTTATAGAGACTTAAAACCAGAGAATATTTTGCTAGATTCACAGG
GACACATTGTCCTTACTGACTTCGGACTCTGCAAGGAGAACATTGAACACAACAGCACAACATCCACCTT
CTGTGGCACGCCGGAGTATCTCGCACCTGAGGTGCTTCATAAGCAGCCTTATGACAGGACTGTGGACTGG
TGGTGCCTGGGAGCTGTCTTGTATGAGATGCTGTATGGCCTGCCGCCTTTTTATAGCCGAAACACAGCTG
AAATGTACGACAACATTCTGAACAAGCCTCTCCAGCTGAAACCAAATATTACAAATTCCGCAAGACACCT
CCTGGAGGGCCTCCTGCAGAAGGACAGGACAAAGCGGCTCGGGGCCAAGGATGACTTCATGGAGATTAAG
AGTCATGTCTTCTTCTCCTTAATTAACTGGGATGATCTCATTAATAAGAAGATTACTCCCCCTTTTAACC
CAAATGTGAGTGGGCCCAACGACCTACGGCACTTTGACCCCGAGTTTACCGAAGAGCCTGTCCCCAACTC
CATTGGCAAGTCCCCTGACAGCGTCCTCGTCACAGCCAGCGTCAAGGAAGCTGCCGAGGCTTTCCTAGGC
TTTTCCTATGCGCCTCCCACGGACTCTTTCCTC
