>Addgene plasmid #81834 | pDONR223_SGK1_WT | addgene partial sequence | sequence record 169339 | M13-F20 5'-TGTAAAACGACGGCCAGT-3'
ATTTTGACTGATAGTGACCTGTTCGTTGCAACAAATTGATGAGCAATGCTTTTTTATAATGCCAACTTTG
TACAAAAAAGTTGGCACCATGACGGTGAAAACTGAGGCTGCTAAGGGCACCCTCACTTACTCCAGGATGA
GGGGCATGGTGGCAATTCTCATCGCTTTCATGAAGCAGAGGAGGATGGGTCTGAACGACTTTATTCAGAA
GATTGCCAATAACTCCTATGCATGCAAACACCCTGAAGTTCAGTCCATCTTGAAGATCTCCCAACCTCAG
GAGCCTGAGCTTATGAATGCCAACCCTTCTCCTCCACCAAGTCCTTCTCAGCAAATCAACCTTGGCCCGT
CGTCCAATCCTCATGCTAAACCATCTGACTTTCACTTCTTGAAAGTGATCGGAAAGGGCAGTTTTGGAAA
GGTTCTTCTAGCAAGACACAAGGCAGAAGAAGTGTTCTATGCAGTCAAAGTTTTACAGAAGAAAGCAATC
CTGAAAAAGAAAGAGGAGAAGCATATTATGTCGGAGCGGAATGTTCTGTTGAAGAATGTGAAGCACCCTT
TCCTGGTGGGCCTTCACTTCTCTTTCCAGACTGCTGACAAATTGTACTTTGTCCTAGACTACATTAATGG
TGGAGAGTTGTTCTACCATCTCCAGAGGGAACGCTGCTTCCTGGAACCACGGGCTCGTTTCTATGCTGCT
GAAATAGCCAGTGCCTTGGGCTACCTGCATTCACTGAACATCGTTTATAGAGACTTAAAACCAGAGAATA
TTTTGCTAGATTCACAGGGACACATTGTCCTTACTGACTTCGGACTCTGCAAGGAGAACATTGAACACAA
CAGCACAACATCCACCTTCTGTGGCACGCCGGAGTATCTCGCACCTGAGGTGCTTCATAAGCAGCCTTAT
GACAGGACTGTGGACTGGTGGTGCCTGGGAGCTGTCTTGTATGAGATGCTGTATGGCCTGCCGCCTTTTT
ATAGCCGAAACACAGCTGA
